Addgene plasmid #121784: LA401: pMVP (L3-L2) P2A-Blast + WPRE
Purpose: pMVP L3-L2 entry plasmid, contains Blast-P2A + WPRE for 3- or 4-component MultiSite Gateway Pro assembly. Allows expression of C-term Blast selection marker linked by P2A to gene in lentivirus vectors
Depositing lab: Christopher Newgard. Depositing organization: Duke University. Publication: Creation of versatile cloning platforms for transgene expression and dCas9-based epigenome editing. Haldeman JM, Conway AE, Arlotto ME, Slentz DH, Muoio DM, Becker TC, Newgard CB. Nucleic Acids Res. 2018 Dec 27. pii: 5264291. doi: 10.1093/nar/gky1286. PubMed 30590691.
Backbone
  Vector backbone: pDONR221 P3-P2
  Backbone manufacturer: Invitrogen
  Backbone size w/o insert (bp): 2555
  Vector type: Synthetic Biology ; pMVP Gateway Entry Plasmid
Growth in bacteria
  Bacterial resistance: Kanamycin, 50 μg/mL
  Growth temperature: 37°C
  Growth strain: DH5alpha
  Copy number: High Copy
Gene/Insert
  Gene/Insert name: P2A-Blast + WPRE
  Species: Synthetic
  Insert size (bp): 1147
  Cloning method: Gateway Cloning
  Sequencing primers: 5′ M13F; 3′ M13R
Terms and licenses: Academic/Nonprofit Terms; Industry Terms: Not Available to Industry
How to cite: LA401: pMVP (L3-L2) P2A-Blast + WPRE was a gift from Christopher Newgard (Addgene plasmid # 121784 ; http://n2t.net/addgene:121784 ; RRID:Addgene_121784)
