[The description below was written by a language model from this plasmid's Addgene catalogue record and pLannotate feature annotations shown in this document.]
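Description:
LA401: pMVP (L3-L2) P2A-Blast + WPRE is a Gateway entry plasmid from the pMVP modular cloning platform, built in the Invitrogen pDONR221 P3-P2 backbone. It is a small (about 3.7 kb), high-copy bacterial plasmid carrying a ColE1/pUC-type origin of replication and a kanamycin resistance gene for selection in E. coli. As is typical of pDONR-derived entry clones, rrnB T1 and T2 transcription terminators sit upstream of the recombination cassette to insulate it from read-through transcription. The annotation also picks up short lacI and lacZα fragments and a T7 promoter, which are backbone remnants rather than functional parts of the payload.

The roughly 1.1 kb synthetic insert lies between attL3 and attL2 sites. It consists of a P2A self-cleaving peptide sequence followed by the blasticidin S deaminase (BSD) coding sequence and then a woodchuck hepatitis virus posttranscriptional regulatory element (WPRE). The P2A itself is not called out in the feature table, but would occupy the short gap between attL3 and BSD. The module has no promoter of its own. It is designed to occupy the last position in a 3- or 4-component MultiSite Gateway Pro LR reaction, where it is joined downstream of a gene of interest supplied by another entry plasmid and placed into a destination vector. In the assembled transcript, ribosomal skipping at P2A yields the gene product and the blasticidin resistance protein as separate polypeptides from one open reading frame, so that drug selection reports on transgene expression. The WPRE enhances transcript stability and expression. According to the record, the module is intended for lentiviral vectors.
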