Features (pLannotate 1.2.2; 11 found; start..end, strand, type, name):
    121..213     +  CDS            lacI (fragment): lac repressor; lacI; The lac repressor binds to the lac operator to inhibit transcription in E. coli. This inhibition can be relieved by adding lactose or isopropyl-β-D-thiogalactopyranoside (IPTG).
    268..295     -  terminator     rrnB T2 terminator: transcription terminator T2 from the E. coli rrnB gene
    427..470     +  terminator     rrnB T1 terminator: Escherichia coli rrnB; transcription terminator T1 from the E. coli rrnB gene
    517..553     -  CDS            lacZα (fragment): LacZα fragment of β-galactosidase; lacZ fragment
    570..665     +  protein_bind   attL3: mutant version of attL; recombination site for the Gateway® LR reaction LR Clonase™
    743..1141    +  CDS            BSD: blasticidin S deaminase; Aspergillus terreus BSD; confers resistance to blasticidin
   1198..1786    +  misc_feature   WPRE: woodchuck hepatitis virus posttranscriptional regulatory element
   1814..1913    -  protein_bind   attL2: mutant version of attL; recombination site for the Gateway® LR reaction LR Clonase™
   1944..1962    -  promoter       T7 promoter: promoter for bacteriophage T7 RNA polymerase
   2096..2905    +  CDS            KanR: aminoglycoside phosphotransferase; aph(3')-Ia; confers resistance to kanamycin in bacteria or G418 (Geneticin®) in eukaryotes
   3052..3640    +  rep_origin     ori: high-copy-number ColE1/pMB1/pBR322/pUC origin of replication
>Addgene plasmid #121784 | LA401: pMVP (L3-L2) P2A-Blast + WPRE | addgene full sequence | sequence record 237282 | Addgene NGS Result
CTTTCCTGCGTTATCCCCTGATTCTGTGGATAACCGTATTACCGCCTTTGAGTGAGCTGATACCGCTCGC
CGCAGCCGAACGACCGAGCGCAGCGAGTCAGTGAGCGAGGAAGCGGAAGAGCGCCCAATACGCAAACCGC
CTCTCCCCGCGCGTTGGCCGATTCATTAATGCAGCTGGCACGACAGGTTTCCCGACTGGAAAGCGGGCAG
TGAGCGCAACGCAATTAATACGCGTACCGCTAGCCAGGAAGAGTTTGTAGAAACGCAAAAAGGCCATCCG
TCAGGATGGCCTTCTGCTTAGTTTGATGCCTGGCAGTTTATGGCGGGCGTCCTGCCCGCCACCCTCCGGG
CCGTTGCTTCACAACGTTCAAATCCGCTCCCGGCGGATTTGTCCTACTCAGGAGAGCGTTCACCGACAAA
CAACAGATAAAACGAAAGGCCCAGTCTTCCGACTGAGCCTTTCGTTTTATTTGATGCCTGGCAGTTCCCT
ACTCTCGCGTTAACGCTAGCATGGATGTTTTCCCAGTCACGACGTTGTAAAACGACGGCCAGTCTTAAGC
TCGGGCCCCAAATAATGATTTTATTTTGACTGATAGTGACCTGTTCGTTGCAACAAATTGATGAGCAATG
CTTTTTTATAATGCCAACTTTGTATAATAAAGTTGGTGGCGGATCCGGAGCTACTAATTTCTCTCTGTTA
AAGCAGGCAGGAGATGTGGAGGAGAATCCAGGTCCTAAGGGAATGGCCAAGCCTTTGTCTCAAGAAGAAT
CCACCCTCATTGAAAGAGCAACGGCTACAATCAACAGCATCCCCATCTCTGAAGACTACAGCGTCGCCAG
CGCAGCTCTCTCTAGCGACGGCCGCATCTTCACTGGTGTCAATGTATATCATTTTACTGGGGGACCTTGT
GCAGAACTCGTGGTGCTGGGCACTGCTGCTGCTGCGGCAGCTGGCAACCTGACTTGTATCGTCGCGATCG
GAAATGAGAACAGGGGCATCTTGAGCCCCTGCGGACGGTGCCGACAGGTGCTTCTCGATCTGCATCCTGG
GATCAAAGCCATAGTGAAGGACAGTGATGGACAGCCGACGGCAGTTGGGATTCGTGAATTGCTGCCCTCT
GGTTATGTGTGGGAGGGCTAAGAATTCTGAAGCTTAGCCTAGAGCTCCTATAGTGAGACCGGTTAGTAAT
GATCGACAATCAACCTCTGGATTACAAAATTTGTGAAAGATTGACTGGTATTCTTAACTATGTTGCTCCT
TTTACGCTATGTGGATACGCTGCTTTAATGCCTTTGTATCATGCTATTGCTTCCCGTATGGCTTTCATTT
TCTCCTCCTTGTATAAATCCTGGTTGCTGTCTCTTTATGAGGAGTTGTGGCCCGTTGTCAGGCAACGTGG
CGTGGTGTGCACTGTGTTTGCTGACGCAACCCCCACTGGTTGGGGCATTGCCACCACCTGTCAGCTCCTT
TCCGGGACTTTCGCTTTCCCCCTCCCTATTGCCACGGCGGAACTCATCGCCGCCTGCCTTGCCCGCTGCT
GGACAGGGGCTCGGCTGTTGGGCACTGACAATTCCGTGGTGTTGTCGGGGAAGCTGACGTCCTTTCCATG
GCTGCTCGCCTGTGTTGCCACCTGGATTCTGCGCGGGACGTCCTTCTGCTACGTCCCTTCGGCCCTCAAT
CCAGCGGACCTTCCTTCCCGCGGCCTGCTGCCGGCTCTGCGGCCTCTTCCGCGTCTTCGCCTTCGCCCTC
AGACGAGTCGGATCTCCCTTTGGGCCGCCTCCCCGCCTGGCGATGGTACTGTCCTAGTACCTGACCCAGC
TTTCTTGTACAAAGTTGGCATTATAAGAAAGCATTGCTTATCAATTTGTTGCAACGAACAGGTCACTATC
AGTCAAAATAAAATCATTATTTGCCATCCAGCTGCAGGGCGGCCGCGATATCCCCTATAGTGAGTCGTAT
TACATGGTCATAGCTGTTTCCTGGCAGCTCTGGCCCGTGTCTCAAAATCTCTGATGTTACATTGCACAAG
ATAAAAATATATCATCATGAACAATAAAACTGTCTGCTTACATAAACAGTAATACAAGGGGTGTTATGAG
CCATATTCAACGGGAAACGTCGAGGCCGCGATTAAATTCCAACATGGATGCTGATTTATATGGGTATAAA
TGGGCTCGCGATAATGTCGGGCAATCAGGTGCGACAATCTATCGCTTGTATGGGAAGCCCGATGCGCCAG
AGTTGTTTCTGAAACATGGCAAAGGTAGCGTTGCCAATGATGTTACAGATGAGATGGTCAGACTAAACTG
GCTGACGGAATTTATGCCTCTTCCGACCATCAAGCATTTTATCCGTACTCCTGATGATGCATGGTTACTC
ACCACTGCGATCCCCGGAAAAACAGCATTCCAGGTATTAGAAGAATATCCTGATTCAGGTGAAAATATTG
TTGATGCGCTGGCAGTGTTCCTGCGCCGGTTGCATTCGATTCCTGTTTGTAATTGTCCTTTTAACAGCGA
TCGCGTATTTCGTCTCGCTCAGGCGCAATCACGAATGAATAACGGTTTGGTTGATGCGAGTGATTTTGAT
GACGAGCGTAATGGCTGGCCTGTTGAACAAGTCTGGAAAGAAATGCATAAACTTTTGCCATTCTCACCGG
ATTCAGTCGTCACTCATGGTGATTTCTCACTTGATAACCTTATTTTTGACGAGGGGAAATTAATAGGTTG
TATTGATGTTGGACGAGTCGGAATCGCAGACCGATACCAGGATCTTGCCATCCTATGGAACTGCCTCGGT
GAGTTTTCTCCTTCATTACAGAAACGGCTTTTTCAAAAATATGGTATTGATAATCCTGATATGAATAAAT
TGCAGTTTCATTTGATGCTCGATGAGTTTTTCTAATCAGAATTGGTTAATTGGTTGTAACACTGGCAGAG
CATTACGCTGACTTGACGGGACGGCGCAAGCTCATGACCAAAATCCCTTAACGTGAGTTACGCGTCGTTC
CACTGAGCGTCAGACCCCGTAGAAAAGATCAAAGGATCTTCTTGAGATCCTTTTTTTCTGCGCGTAATCT
GCTGCTTGCAAACAAAAAAACCACCGCTACCAGCGGTGGTTTGTTTGCCGGATCAAGAGCTACCAACTCT
TTTTCCGAAGGTAACTGGCTTCAGCAGAGCGCAGATACCAAATACTGTTCTTCTAGTGTAGCCGTAGTTA
GGCCACCACTTCAAGAACTCTGTAGCACCGCCTACATACCTCGCTCTGCTAATCCTGTTACCAGTGGCTG
CTGCCAGTGGCGATAAGTCGTGTCTTACCGGGTTGGACTCAAGACGATAGTTACCGGATAAGGCGCAGCG
GTCGGGCTGAACGGGGGGTTCGTGCACACAGCCCAGCTTGGAGCGAACGACCTACACCGAACTGAGATAC
CTACAGCGTGAGCTATGAGAAAGCGCCACGCTTCCCGAAGGGAGAAAGGCGGACAGGTATCCGGTAAGCG
GCAGGGTCGGAACAGGAGAGCGCACGAGGGAGCTTCCAGGGGGAAACGCCTGGTATCTTTATAGTCCTGT
CGGGTTTCGCCACCTCTGACTTGAGCGTCGATTTTTGTGATGCTCGTCAGGGGGGCGGAGCCTATGGAAA
AACGCCAGCAACGCGGCCTTTTTACGGTTCCTGGCCTTTTGCTGGCCTTTTGCTCACATGTT
